>Addgene plasmid #47120 | TAL3401 | depositor partial sequence | sequence record 67207 | Insert sequence
ATGGACTACAAAGACCATGACGGTGATTATAAAGATCATGACATCGATTACAAGGATGACGATGACAAGA
TGGCCCCCAAGAAGAAGAGGAAGGTGGGCATTCACCGCGGGGTACCTATGGTGGACTTGAGGACACTCGG
TTATTCGCAACAGCAACAGGAGAAAATCAAGCCTAAGGTCAGGAGCACCGTCGCGCAACACCACGAGGCG
CTTGTGGGGCATGGCTTCACTCATGCGCATATTGTCGCGCTTTCACAGCACCCTGCGGCGCTTGGGACGG
TGGCTGTCAAATACCAAGATATGATTGCGGCCCTGCCCGAAGCCACGCACGAGGCAATTGTAGGGGTCGG
TAAACAGTGGTCGGGAGCGCGAGCACTTGAGGCGCTGCTGACTGTGGCGGGTGAGCTTAGGGGGCCTCCG
CTCCAGCTCGACACCGGGCAGCTGCTGAAGATCGCGAAGAGAGGGGGAGTAACAGCGGTAGAGGCAGTGC
ACGCCTGGCGCAATGCGCTCACCGGGGCCCCCTTGAACCTGACCCCAGACCAGGTAGTCGCAATCGCGTC
AAACGGAGGGGGAAAGCAAGCCCTGGAAACCGTGCAAAGGTTGTTGCCGGTCCTTTGTCAAGACCACGGC
CTTACACCGGAGCAAGTCGTGGCCATTGCAAATAATAACGGTGGCAAACAGGCTCTTGAGACGGTTCAGA
GACTTCTCCCAGTTCTCTGTCAAGCCCACGGGCTGACTCCCGATCAAGTTGTAGCGATTGCGTCGAACAT
TGGAGGGAAACAAGCATTGGAGACTGTCCAACGGCTCCTTCCCGTGTTGTGTCAAGCCCACGGTTTGACG
CCTGCACAAGTGGTCGCCATCGCCTCGAATGGCGGCGGTAAGCAGGCGCTGGAAACAGTACAGCGCCTGC
TGCCTGTACTGTGCCAGGATCATGGACTGACCCCAGACCAGGTAGTCGCAATCGCGAACAATAATGGGGG
AAAGCAAGCCCTGGAAACCGTGCAAAGGTTGTTGCCGGTCCTTTGTCAAGACCACGGCCTTACACCGGAG
CAAGTCGTGGCCATTGCAAGCAATGGGGGTGGCAAACAGGCTCTTGAGACGGTTCAGAGACTTCTCCCAG
TTCTCTGTCAAGCCCACGGGCTGACTCCCGATCAAGTTGTAGCGATTGCGTCCAACGGTGGAGGGAAACA
AGCATTGGAGACTGTCCAACGGCTCCTTCCCGTGTTGTGTCAAGCCCACGGTTTGACGCCTGCACAAGTG
GTCGCCATCGCCAACAACAACGGCGGTAAGCAGGCGCTGGAAACAGTACAGCGCCTGCTGCCTGTACTGT
GCCAGGATCATGGACTGACCCCAGACCAGGTAGTCGCAATCGCGTCAAACGGAGGGGGAAAGCAAGCCCT
GGAAACCGTGCAAAGGTTGTTGCCGGTCCTTTGTCAAGACCACGGCCTTACACCGGAGCAAGTCGTGGCC
ATTGCAAATAATAACGGTGGCAAACAGGCTCTTGAGACGGTTCAGAGACTTCTCCCAGTTCTCTGTCAAG
CCCACGGGCTGACTCCCGATCAAGTTGTAGCGATTGCGAATAACAATGGAGGGAAACAAGCATTGGAGAC
TGTCCAACGGCTCCTTCCCGTGTTGTGTCAAGCCCACGGTTTGACGCCTGCACAAGTGGTCGCCATCGCC
TCCAATATTGGCGGTAAGCAGGCGCTGGAAACAGTACAGCGCCTGCTGCCTGTACTGTGCCAGGATCATG
GACTGACCCCAGACCAGGTAGTCGCAATCGCGTCGAACATTGGGGGAAAGCAAGCCCTGGAAACCGTGCA
AAGGTTGTTGCCGGTCCTTTGTCAAGACCACGGCCTTACACCGGAGCAAGTCGTGGCCATTGCAAATAAT
AACGGTGGCAAACAGGCTCTTGAGACGGTTCAGAGACTTCTCCCAGTTCTCTGTCAAGCCCACGGGCTGA
CTCCCGATCAAGTTGTAGCGATTGCGTCGCATGACGGAGGGAAACAAGCATTGGAGACTGTCCAACGGCT
CCTTCCCGTGTTGTGTCAAGCCCACGGTTTGACGCCTGCACAAGTGGTCGCCATCGCCTCGAATGGCGGC
GGTAAGCAGGCGCTGGAAACAGTACAGCGCCTGCTGCCTGTACTGTGCCAGGATCATGGACTGACACCCG
AACAGGTGGTCGCCATTGCTAATAATAACGGAGGACGGCCAGCCTTGGAG
