>Addgene plasmid #47120 | TAL3401 | addgene partial sequence | sequence record 68627 | JDS-TALEN-F 5'-TAGGGGTCGGTAAACAGTGG-3'
ACTGTGGCGGGTGAGCTTAGGGGGCCTCCGCTCCAGCTCGACACCGGGCAGCTGCTGAAGATCGCGAAGA
GAGGGGGAGTAACAGCGGTAGAGGCAGTGCACGCCTGGCGCAATGCGCTCACCGGGGCCCCCTTGAACCT
GACCCCAGACCAGGTAGTCGCAATCGCGTCAAACGGAGGGGGAAAGCAAGCCCTGGAAACCGTGCAAAGG
TTGTTGCCGGTCCTTTGTCAAGACCACGGCCTTACACCGGAGCAAGTCGTGGCCATTGCAAATAATAACG
GTGGCAAACAGGCTCTTGAGACGGTTCAGAGACTTCTCCCAGTTCTCTGTCAAGCCCACGGGCTGACTCC
CGATCAAGTTGTAGCGATTGCGTCGAACATTGGAGGGAAACAAGCATTGGAGACTGTCCAACGGCTCCTT
CCCGTGTTGTGTCAAGCCCACGGTTTGACGCCTGCACAAGTGGTCGCCATCGCCTCGAATGGCGGCGGTA
AGCAGGCGCTGGAAACAGTACAGCGCCTGCTGCCTGTACTGTGCCAGGATCATGGACTGACCCCAGACCA
GGTAGTCGCAATCGCGAACAATAATGGGGGAAAGCAAGCCCTGGAAACCGTGCAAAGGTTGTTGCCGGTC
CTTTGTCAAGACCACGGCCTTACACCGGAGCAAGTCGTGGCCATTGCAAGCAATGGGGGTGGCAAACAGG
CTCTTGAGACGGTTCAGAGACTTCTCCCAGTTCTCTGTCAAGCCCACGGGCTGACTCCCGATCAAGTTGT
AGCGATTGCGTCCAACGGTGGAGGGAAACAAGCATTGGAGACTGTCCAACGGCTCCTTCCCGTGTTGTGT
CAAGCCCACGGTTTGACGCCTGCACAAGTGGTCGCCATCGCC
