[The description below was written by a language model from this plasmid's Addgene catalogue record.]
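Description:
TAL3401 is a TALEN expression plasmid built on the JDS74 backbone, a mammalian expression vector that also carries a T7 promoter. It encodes the "right" half of a TALE nuclease pair directed against the zebrafish (D. rerio) gene abcg2a. The plasmid is maintained in E. coli as a high-copy construct under ampicillin selection. The record does not name the origin of replication, and no feature table is available to confirm other backbone elements, although the use of a BGH reverse sequencing primer suggests a BGH polyadenylation region downstream of the coding sequence.

The insert, about 1.4 kb, is an engineered array of TAL effector repeats designed to recognise a specific 18-nucleotide site in abcg2a. It was placed into the roughly 6.4 kb backbone through BsmBI sites that were destroyed during cloning, as is typical of type IIS assembly, where the enzyme cuts outside its recognition sequence and leaves a seamless junction. The backbone supplies the flanking parts of the open reading frame: an N-terminal 3X FLAG tag for detection and a C-terminal wild-type FokI nuclease domain. Because FokI must dimerise to cleave, this monomer is meant to be used with a matching "left" TALEN that binds the opposite strand nearby, so that the two FokI domains meet over the spacer and make a double-strand break. Error-prone repair of that break can then produce disruptive indels.

The CMV promoter drives expression in mammalian cells. The T7 promoter would allow in vitro transcription of TALEN mRNA, the usual route for zebrafish embryo injection and consistent with the associated work on targeted gene disruption in somatic zebrafish cells.
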