Addgene plasmid #47120: TAL3401
Depositing lab: Keith Joung. Depositing organization: Massachusetts General Hospital. Publication: Targeted gene disruption in somatic zebrafish cells using engineered TALENs. Sander JD, Cade L, Khayter C, Reyon D, Peterson RT, Joung JK, Yeh JR. Nat Biotechnol. 2011 Aug 5;29(8):697-8. doi: 10.1038/nbt.1934. PubMed 21822241.
Backbone
  Vector backbone: JDS74
  Backbone manufacturer: Addgene plasmid #32288
  Backbone size w/o insert (bp): 6447
  Vector type: Mammalian Expression ; T7
Growth in bacteria
  Bacterial resistance: Ampicillin, 100 μg/mL
  Growth temperature: 37°C
  Growth strain: XL1 Blue
  Copy number: High Copy
Gene/Insert
  Gene/Insert name: ZebrafishCommunity-abcg2a-right (alt name: abcg2a)
  Species: D. rerio (zebrafish)
  Insert size (bp): 1430
  Entrez Gene: abcg2a (a.k.a. wu:fd59c01)
  Promoter: CMV
  Tag / fusion protein: 3X Flag (N terminal on backbone); WT FOKI (C terminal on backbone)
  Cloning method: Restriction Enzyme; 5′ cloning site BsmBI (destroyed during cloning); 3′ cloning site BsmBI (destroyed during cloning)
  Sequencing primers: 5′ CMV-F; 3′ BGH-rev
Terms and licenses: Academic/Nonprofit Terms; Industry Terms: Not Available to Industry
Depositor comments: Target binding site: TTGATGTTGTGGAAGCTG It is strongly recommended that users perform a diagnostic digest to verify this plasmid prior to use. For example, a double digest of the plasmid with BamHI and KpnI should result in two bands at 2.3kb and 5.8kb.
How to cite: TAL3401 was a gift from Keith Joung (Addgene plasmid # 47120 ; http://n2t.net/addgene:47120 ; RRID:Addgene_47120)
